>Addgene plasmid #219167 | SFFV-ZNF107-Brd 224 | addgene full sequence | sequence record 448953 | Addgene NGS Result
ATTTATGCAGAGGCCGAGGCCGCCTCGGCCTCTGAGCTATTCCAGAAGTAGTGAGGAGGCTTTTTTGGAG
GCCTAGGGACGTACCCAATTCGCCCTATAGTGAGTCGTATTACGCGCGCTCACTGGCCGTCGTTTTACAA
CGTCGTGACTGGGAAAACCCTGGCGTTACCCAACTTAATCGCCTTGCAGCACATCCCCCTTTCGCCAGCT
GGCGTAATAGCGAAGAGGCCCGCACCGATCGCCCTTCCCAACAGTTGCGCAGCCTGAATGGCGAATGGG
[124 nt withheld, positions 280-403]
C
[91 nt withheld, positions 405-495]
A
[49 nt withheld, positions 497-545]
CCTTTGACGTTGGAGTCCACGTTCTTT
[37 nt withheld, positions 573-609]
ACCCTATCTCGGTCTATTCTTTTGATTTATAAGGGATTTTGCCGATTTCGGCCTATTGGTTAAAAAATGA
GCTGATTTAACAAAAATTTAACGCGAATTTTAACAAAATATTAACGCTTACAATTTAGGTGGCACTTTTC
GGGGAAATGTGCGCGGAACCCCTATTTGTTTATTTTTCTAAATACATTCAAATATGTATCCGCTCATGAG
ACAATAACCCTGATAAATGCTTCAATAATATTGAAAAAGGAAGAGTATGAGTATTCAACATTTCCGTGTC
GCCCTTATTCCCTTTTTTGCGGCATTTTGCCTTCCTGTTTTTGCTCACCCAGAAACGCTGGTGAAAGTAA
AAGATGCTGAAGATCAGTTGGGTGCACGAGTGGGTTACATCGAACTGGATCTCAACAGCGGTAAGATCCT
TGAGAGTTTTCGCCCCGAAGAACGTTTTCCAATGATGAGCACTTTTAAAGTTCTGCTATGTGGCGCGGTA
TTATCCCGTATTGACGCCGGGCAAGAGCAACTCGGTCGCCGCATACACTATTCTCAGAATGACTTGGTTG
AGTACTCACCAGTCACAGAAAAGCATCTTACGGATGGCATGACAGTAAGAGAATTATGCAGTGCTGCCAT
AACCATGAGTGATAACACTGCGGCCAACTTACTTCTGACAACGATCGGAGGACCGAAGGAGCTAACCGCT
TTTTTGCACAACATGGGGGATCATGTAACTCGCCTTGATCGTTGGGAACCGGAGCTGAATGAAGCCATAC
CAAACGACGAGCGTGACACCACGATGCCTGTAGCAATGGCAACAACGTTGCGCAAACTATTAACTGGCGA
ACTACTTACTCTAGCTTCCCGGCAACAATTAATAGACTGGATGGAGGCGGATAAAGTTGCAGGACCACTT
CTGCGCTCGGCCCTTCCGGCTGGCTGGTTTATTGCTGATAAATCTGGAGCCGGTGAGCGTGGGTCTCGCG
GTATCATTGCAGCACTGGGGCCAGATGGTAAGCCCTCCCGTATCGTAGTTATCTACACGACGGGGAGTCA
GGCAACTATGGATGAACGAAATAGACAGATCGCTGAGATAGGTGCCTCACTGATTAAGCATTGGTAACTG
TCAGACCAAGTTTACTCATATATACTTTAGATTGATTTAAAACTTCATTTTTAATTTAAAAGGATCTAGG
TGAAGATCCTTTTTGATAATCTCATGACCAAAATCCCTTAACGTGAGTTTTCGTTCCACTGAGCGTCAGA
CCCCGTAGAAAAGATCAAAGGATCTTCTTGAGATCCTTTTTTTCTGCGCGTAATCTGCTGCTTGCAAACA
AAAAAACCACCGCTACCAGCGGTGGTTTGTTTGCCGGATCAAGAGCTACCAACTCTTTTTCCGAAGGTAA
CTGGCTTCAGCAGAGCGCAGATACCAAATACTGTTCTTCTAGTGTAGCCGTAGTTAGGCCACCACTTCAA
GAACTCTGTAGCACCGCCTACATACCTCGCTCTGCTAATCCTGTTACCAGTGGCTGCTGCCAGTGGCGAT
AAGTCGTGTCTTACCGGGTTGGACTCAAGACGATAGTTACCGGATAAGGCGCAGCGGTCGGGCTGAACGG
GGGGTTCGTGCACACAGCCCAGCTTGGAGCGAACGACCTACACCGAACTGAGATACCTACAGCGTGAGCT
ATGAGAAAGCGCCACGCTTCCCGAAGGGAGAAAGGCGGACAGGTATCCGGTAAGCGGCAGGGTCGGAACA
GGAGAGCGCACGAGGGAGCTTCCAGGGGGAAACGCCTGGTATCTTTATAGTCCTGTCGGGTTTCGCCACC
TCTGACTTGAGCGTCGATTTTTGTGATGCTCGTCAGGGGGGCGGAGCCTATGGAAAAACGCCAGCAACGC
GGCCTTTTTACGGTTCCTGGCCTTTTGCTGGCCTTTTGCTCACATGTTCTTTCCTGCGTTATCCCCTGAT
TCTGTGGATAACCGTATTACCGCCTTTGAGTGAGCTGATACCGCTCGCCGCAGCCGAACGACCGAGCGCA
GCGAGTCAGTGAGCGAGGAAGCGGAAGAGCGCCCAATACGCAAACCGCCTCTCCCCGCGCGTTGGCCGAT
TCATTAATGCAGCTGGCACGACAGGTTTCCCGACTGGAAAGCGGGCAGTGAGCGCAACGCAATTAATGTG
AGTTAGCTCACTCATTAGGCACCCCAGGCTTTACACTTTATGCTTCCGGCTCGTATGTTGTGTGGAATTG
TGAGCGGATAACAATTTCACACAGGAAACAGCTATGACCATGATTACGCCAAGCGCGCAATTAACCCTCA
CTAAAGGGAACAAAAGCTGGAGCTGCAAGCTTAATGTAGTCTTATGCAATACTCTTGTAGTCTTGCAACA
TGGTAACGATGAGTTAGCAACATGCCTTACAAGGAGAGAAAAAGCACCGTGCATGCCGATTGGTGGAAGT
AAGGTGGTACGATCGTGCCTTATTAGGAAGGCAACAGACGGGTCTGACATGGATTGGACGAACCACTGAA
TTGCCGCATTGCAGAGATATTGTATTTAAGTGCCTAGCTCGATACATAAACGGGTCTCTCTGGTTAGACC
AGATCTGAGCCTGGGAGCTCTCTGGCTAACTAGGGAACCCACTGCTTAAGCCTCAATAAAGCTTGCCTTG
AGTGCTTCAAGTAGTGTGTGCCCGTCTGTTGTGTGACTCTGGTAACTAGAGATCCCTCAGACCCTTTTAG
TCAGTGTGGAAAATCTCTAGCAGTGGCGCCCGAACAGGGACTTGAAAGCGAAAGGGAAACCAGAGGAGCT
CTCTCGACGCAGGACTCGGCTTGCTGAAGCGCGCACGGCAAGAGGCGAGGGGCGGCGACTGGTGAGTACG
CCAAAAATTTTGACTAGCGGAGGCTAGAAGGAGAGAGATGGGTGCGAGAGCGTCAGTATTAAGCGGGGGA
GAATTAGATCGCGATGGGAAAAAATTCGGTTAAGGCCAGGGGGAAAGAAAAAATATAAATTAAAACATAT
AGTATGGGCAAGCAGGGAGCTAGAACGATTCGCAGTTAATCCTGGCCTGTTAGAAACATCAGAAGGCTGT
AGACAAATACTGGGACAGCTACAACCATCCCTTCAGACAGGATCAGAAGAACTTAGATCATTATATAATA
CAGTAGCAACCCTCTATTGTGTGCATCAAAGGATAGAGATAAAAGACACCAAGGAAGCTTTAGACAAGAT
AGAGGAAGAGCAAAACAAAAGTAAGACCACCGCACAGCAAGCGGCCGCTGATCTTCAGACCTGGAGGAGG
AGATATGAGGGACAATTGGAGAAGTGAATTATATAAATATAAAGTAGTAAAAATTGAACCATTAGGAGTA
GCACCCACCAAGGCAAAGAGAAGAGTGGTGCAGAGAGAAAAAAGAGCAGTGGGAATAGGAGCTTTGTTCC
TTGGGTTCTTGGGAGCAGCAGGAAGCACTATGGGCGCAGCGTCAATGACGCTGACGGTACAGGCCAGACA
ATTATTGTCTGGTATAGTGCAGCAGCAGAACAATTTGCTGAGGGCTATTGAGGCGCAACAGCATCTGTTG
CAACTCACAGTCTGGGGCATCAAGCAGCTCCAGGCAAGAATCCTGGCTGTGGAAAGATACCTAAAGGATC
AACAGCTCCTGGGGATTTGGGGTTGCTCTGGAAAACTCATTTGCACCACTGCTGTGCCTTGGAATGCTAG
TTGGAGTAATAAATCTCTGGAACAGATTTGGAATCACACGACCTGGATGGAGTGGGACAGAGAAATTAAC
AATTACACAAGCTTAATACACTCCTTAATTGAAGAATCGCAAAACCAGCAAGAAAAGAATGAACAAGAAT
TATTGGAATTAGATAAATGGGCAAGTTTGTGGAATTGGTTTAACATAACAAATTGGCTGTGGTATATAAA
ATTATTCATAATGATAGTAGGAGGCTTGGTAGGTTTAAGAATAGTTTTTGCTGTACTTTCTATAGTGAAT
AGAGTTAGGCAGGGATATTCACCATTATCGTTTCAGACCCACCTCCCAACCCCGAGGGGACCCGACAGGC
CCGAAGGAATAGAAGAAGAAGGTGGAGAGAGAGACAGAGACAGATCCATTCGATTAGTGAACGGATCTCG
ACGGTATCGGTTAACTTTTAAAAGAAAAGGGGGGATTGGGGGGTACAGTGCAGGGGAAAGAATAGTAGAC
ATAATAGCAACAGACATACAAACTAAAGAATTACAAAAACAAATTACAAAAATTCAAAATTTTATCGATC
ACGAGACTAGCCTCGAGCTGGCTGCAGTAACGCCATTTTGCAAGGCATGGAAAAATACCAAACCAAGAAT
AGAGAAGTTCAGATCAAGGGCGGGTACATGAAAATAGCTAACGTTGGGCCAAACAGGATATCTGCGGTGA
GCAGTTTCGGCCCCGGCCCGGGGCCAAGAACAGATGGTCACCGCAGTTTCGGCCCCGGCCCGAGGCCAAG
AACAGATGGTCCCCAGATATGGCCCAACCCTCAGCAGTTTCTTAAGACCCATCAGATGTTTCCAGGCTCC
CCCAAGGACCTGAAATGACCCTGCGCCTTATTTGAATTAACCAATCAGCCTGCTTCTCGCTTCTGTTCGC
GCGCTTCTGCTTCCCGAGCTCTATAAAAGAGCTCACAACCCCTCACTCGGCGCGCCAGTCCTCCGACAGA
CTGAGTCGGCCGGTCGAATCAAGCTTATCGATACCGTCGACGGATCCGCTAGCCCGCGGTTCGAAATGGT
AGCCAAACCCCCAGTAATGTCTTTTCATTTTGCCCAAGACCTTTGGCCAGAGCAGAACATAAAAGATTCT
TTCCAGAAAGTGACACTGAGAAGATACGGAAAATGTGAATATGAGAATTTACAGTTAAGAAAAGGCTGTA
AACATGTGGATGAGTGTACGGGGCACAAAGGAGGTCATAATACAGTTAACCAATGTTTGACAGCTACCCC
AAGCAAAATATTCCAGTGTAATAAATATGTGAAAGTCTTTGATAAATTTTCAAATTCAAATAGATATAAG
AGAAGACATACAGGAAACAAACACTTCAAATGTAAAGAATGTAGCAAATCATTTTGCGTGCTTTCACAAC
TAACTCAGCATAGAAGAATTCATACTAGAGTGAATTCCTACAAATGTGAAGAATGTGGAAAAGCCTTTAA
CTGGTTCTCAACTCTTACTAAACATAAGAGAATTCATACTGGAGAAAAGCCCTACAAATGTGAAGAATGT
GGCAAAGCCTTTAACCAGTCCTCACAACTTACTAGGCATAAGATAATTCATACTGAAGAGAAACCCAACA
AATGTGAAGAATGTGGCAAGGCCTTTAAACAGGCCTCACACCTTACTATACATAAAATAATTCATACTGG
AGAAAAACCTTACAAATATGAAGAATGTGGCAAAGTCTTTAGCCAGTCCTCACACCTTACTACACAAAAG
ATACTTCACACTGGAGAGAACCTCTACAAGTGTAAAGAATGTGGAAAAGCTTTTAACCTATTCTCAAATC
TTACTAACCATAAGAGAATTCATGCTGGGGAGAAACCCTACAAATGTAAAGAATGTGGCAGAGCTTTTAA
CATATCCTCAAACCTTAATAAACAGGAGAAAATTCATACTGGAGGGAAACTCAACAAATGTGAAGAATGT
GACAAAGCTTTTAACCGATCCTTAAAACTTACTGCACATAAGAAAATTCTAATGGAAGAGAAACCCTACA
AATGTGAAGAATGTGGCAAAGTCTTTAACCAGTTCTCAACTCTTACTAGACATAAGATAATTCATACTGG
AGAGAAACCCTACAAATGTAAAGAATGTGGCAAAGCTTTTAACCAATCTTCAAACCTTACTGAACATAAG
AAAATTCATACTGCAGAGAAATCCTATAAATGTGAAGAATGTGGCAAAGCTTTTAACCAACACTCAAACC
TAATTAACCATAGGAAAATTTATTCTGGAGAGAAACCATACAAATGTGAAGAATGTGGAAAAGCTTTTAA
TCGATCCTCAACCCTTACTAGACATAAGAAAATTCATACTGGAGAGAAACCCTACAAATGTGAAGAATGT
GACAGAGCTTTTAGCCAGTCTTCAAACCTTACTGAACATAAGAAAATTCATACTGGAGAGAAACCCTATA
AATGTGAGGAATGTGGCAAAGCTTTTAACCGATTCTCAACCCTTACTAAACATAAGAGAATTCATACTGG
AGAAAAACCCTATAAATGTGAAGAATGTGGAAAAGCCTTTAATCAATCCTATCAACTTACTAGACATAAG
ATAGTTCATACTAAAGAGAAACTCAACAAATGTGAAGAATTTGGCAAGGCCTTTAAACAGTCCTCACACC
GTACTATACATAAAATTATTCATACTGGAGAGAAACCCTACAAATGTGAAGAACATGGCAAAGTTTTTAA
CCAGTCCTCAAACCTTACTACACAAAAGATAATTCATACTGGAGAGAACCTCTACAAATTTGAAGAACAT
GGAAAAGCTTTTAACCTATTCTCAAACATTACTAACCATAAGATAATTTATACTGGAGAGAAACCCCACA
AATGTGAAGAATGTGGAAAAGCTTATAACCGATTCTCAAACCTAACTATACATAAGAGAATTCATACGGG
AGAGAAACCTTACCAATGTGCAGAATGTGGCAAAGCCTTTAACTGCTCCTCAACCCTTAATAGACATAAG
ATAATTCATACTGGAGAGAAACCTTACAAATGTAAAGAATGTGGCAAAGCTTTTAACCTATCCTCAACCC
TTACTGCACATAAGAAAATTCATACTGGAGAGAAACCCTATAAATGTGAAGAATGTGGCAAAGCTTTTAA
CCAATCCTCAAACCTTACTACACATAAGAAAATTCATACTTCAGAGAAACCCTACAAATGTGAAGAATGT
GGCAAATCCTTTAACCAGTTCTCATCTCTTAATATACATAAGATAATTCATACTGGAGAGAAACCCTACA
AATGTGGAGATTATGGCAGAGCTTTCAACCTATCCTCAAATCTTACTACACATAAGAAAATTCATACTGG
AGAGAAACCCTACAAATGTGAATATGGCAAAACTTAAACCGGTCGGATCCCCCGGGCTGCAGGAATTCGA
GCATCTTACCGCCATTTATTCCCATATTTGTTCTGTTTTTCTTGATTTGGGTATACATTTAAATGTTAAT
AAAACAAAATGGTGGGGCAATCATTTACATTTTTAGGGATATGTAATTACTAGTTCAGGTGTATTGCCAC
AAGACAAACATGTTAAGAAACTTTCCCGTTATTTACGCTCTGTTCCTGTTAATCAACCTCTGGATTACAA
AATTTGTGAAAGATTGACTGATATTCTTAACTATGTTGCTCCTTTTACGCTGTGTGGATATGCTGCTTTA
ATGCCTCTGTATCATGCTATTGCTTCCCGTACGGCTTTCGTTTTCTCCTCCTTGTATAAATCCTGGTTGC
TGTCTCTTTATGAGGAGTTGTGGCCCGTTGTCCGTCAACGTGGCGTGGTGTGCTCTGTGTTTGCTGACGC
AACCCCCACTGGCTGGGGCATTGCCACCACCTGTCAACTCCTTTCTGGGACTTTCGCTTTCCCCCTCCCG
ATCGCCACGGCAGAACTCATCGCCGCCTGCCTTGCCCGCTGCTGGACAGGGGCTAGGTTGCTGGGCACTG
ATAATTCCGTGGTGTTGTCGGGGAAGCTGACGTCCTTTGCAATTCGATATCAAGCTGTACCTTCTAGATG
TACACATCTATAAGCGCTTCTAGACCAATGACTTACAAGGCAGCTGTAGATCTTAGCCACTTTTTAAAAG
AAAAGGGGGGACTGGAAGGGCTAATTCACTCCCAACGAAGACAAGATCTGCTTTTTGCTTGTACTGGGTC
TCTCTGGTTAGACCAGATCTGAGCCTGGGAGCTCTCTGGCTAACTAGGGAACCCACTGCTTAAGCCTCAA
TAAAGCTTGCCTTGAGTGCTTCAAGTAGTGTGTGCCCGTCTGTTGTGTGACTCTGGTAACTAGAGATCCC
TCAGACCCTTTTAGTCAGTGTGGAAAATCTCTAGCAGTAGTAGTTCATGTCATCTTATTATTCAGTATTT
ATAACTTGCAAAGAAATGAATATCAGAGAGTGAGAGGAACTTGTTTATTGCAGCTTATAATGGTTACAAA
TAAAGCAATAGCATCACAAATTTCACAAATAAAGCATTTTTTTCACTGCATTCTAGTTGTGGTTTGTCCA
AACTCATCAATGTATCTTATCATGTCTGGCTCTAGCTATCCCGCCCCTAACTCCGCCCATCCCGCCCCTA
ACTCCGCCCAGTTCCGCCCATTCTCCGCCCCATGGCTGACTAATTTTTTTT
Features (pLannotate 1.2.2; 29 found; start..end, strand, type, name):
     94..112     -  promoter       T7 promoter: promoter for bacteriophage T7 RNA polymerase
    120..275     +  CDS            lacZα (fragment): LacZα fragment of β-galactosidase; lacZ fragment
    280..708     +  rep_origin     f1 ori (sequence partly withheld): f1 bacteriophage origin of replication; arrow indicates direction of (+) strand synthesis
    761..865     +  promoter       AmpR promoter: bla
    866..1726    +  CDS            AmpR: β-lactamase; bla; confers resistance to ampicillin, carbenicillin, and related antibiotics
   1897..2485    +  rep_origin     ori: high-copy-number ColE1/pMB1/pBR322/pUC origin of replication
   2668..2760    +  CDS            lacI (fragment): lac repressor; lacI; The lac repressor binds to the lac operator to inhibit transcription in E. coli. This inhibition can be relieved by adding lactose or isopropyl-β-D-thiogalactopyranoside (IPTG).
   2773..2794    +  protein_bind   CAP binding site: CAP binding activates transcription in the presence of cAMP. E. coli catabolite activator protein
   2809..2839    +  promoter       lac promoter: promoter for the E. coli lac operon
   2847..2863    +  protein_bind   lac operator: The lac repressor binds to the lac operator to inhibit transcription in E. coli. This inhibition can be relieved by adding lactose or isopropyl-β-D-thiogalactopyranoside (IPTG). lac repressor encoded by lacI
   2908..2926    +  promoter       T3 promoter: promoter for bacteriophage T3 RNA polymerase
   2954..3180    +  promoter       RSV promoter: Rous sarcoma virus enhancer/promoter
   3181..3361    +  LTR            5' LTR (truncated): truncated 5' long terminal repeat (LTR) from HIV-1
   3408..3533    +  misc_feature   HIV-1 Ψ: packaging signal of human immunodeficiency virus type 1
   3517..3880    +  CDS            HIV-1 gag (fragment): gag protein from human immunodeficiency virus 1; gag
   4026..4259    +  misc_feature   RRE: The Rev response element (RRE) of HIV-1 allows for Rev-dependent mRNA export from the nucleus to the cytoplasm.
   4636..4736    +  CDS            Rev (fragment): human immunodeficiency virus 1 (HIV-1) Rev protein; rev; enhances nuclear export of unspliced and incompletely spliced viral mRNAs
   4755..4872    +  misc_feature   cPPT/CTS: central polypurine tract and central termination sequence of HIV-1
   4906..5307    +  promoter       SFFV promoter: spleen focus-forming virus long terminal repeat (LTR) promoter
   5317..5340    +  misc_feature   MCS (fragment): pBluescript multiple cloning site
   5356..5667    +  CDS            ZNF138 (fragment): ZN138_HUMAN - Experimental evidence at protein level: Swiss-Prot protein existence level 1. May be involved in transcriptional regulation as a repressor. From Homo sapiens (Human).
   7724..7749    +  misc_feature   MCS (fragment): pBluescript multiple cloning site
   7749..7808    +  CDS            S (fragment): HBSAG_WHV6 - Experimental evidence at transcript level: Swiss-Prot protein existence level 2. The middle envelope protein plays an important role in the budding of the virion. It is involved in the induction of budding in a nucleocapsid independent way. In this process the majority of envelope proteins bud to form subviral lipoprotein particles of 22 nm of diameter that do not contain a nucleocapsid (By similarity). From Woodchuck hepatitis B virus (isolate w64/pWS23) (WHV).
   7940..8343    +  misc_feature   WPRE: woodchuck hepatitis virus posttranscriptional regulatory element
   8401..8460    +  CDS            nef (fragment): NEF_HV1Z2 - Experimental evidence at protein level: Swiss-Prot protein existence level 1. Extracellular Nef protein targets CD4(+) T-lymphocytes for apoptosis by interacting with CXCR4 surface receptors. From Human immunodeficiency virus type 1 group M subtype D (isolate Z2/CDC-Z34) (HIV-1).
   8462..8695    +  LTR            3' LTR (ΔU3): self-inactivating 3' long terminal repeat (LTR) from HIV-1
   8767..8888    +  polyA_signal   SV40 poly(A) signal: SV40 polyadenylation signal
   8907..8928    +  rep_origin     SV40 ori (fragment): SV40 origin of replication
   8928..73      +  rep_origin     SV40 ori (across the origin): SV40 origin of replication
