[The description below was written by a language model from this plasmid's Addgene catalogue record and pLannotate feature annotations shown in this document.]
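Description:
SFFV-ZNF107-Brd 224 is a lentiviral expression plasmid built on the SFFV-MCS backbone that carries a codon-optimized open reading frame for the human zinc-finger transcription factor ZNF107, paired with a construct-specific DNA barcode. It is maintained in E. coli through a high-copy ColE1/pUC-type origin and an ampicillin resistance gene (β-lactamase). The backbone also retains pBluescript-derived remnants such as an f1 origin, lac regulatory elements, a lacZα fragment and T3/T7 promoters. No mammalian selection marker or fluorescent reporter is annotated.

The viral portion has the layout of a third-generation, self-inactivating HIV-1 vector. An RSV promoter drives a truncated 5' LTR, followed by the Ψ packaging signal with a partial gag sequence, the Rev response element and the cPPT/CTS, and the unit ends in a ΔU3 3' LTR with an SV40 polyadenylation signal downstream. Within this frame, the spleen focus-forming virus (SFFV) promoter drives the ZNF107 insert, which sits between multiple cloning site remnants, and a WPRE follows to enhance transcript stability and expression. The automated annotation labels the start of the insert as a ZNF138 fragment. This probably reflects homology among related zinc-finger proteins rather than a different gene, since the catalogue identifies the insert as ZNF107.

According to the depositor, the barcode was cloned into an XbaI site downstream of the WPRE, giving the order SFFV–TF–WPRE–barcode; the barcode itself is not annotated in the feature table. This position should place it within the transcribed region, so that the transcription factor's identity could be read from sequencing. The plasmid belongs to a barcoded transcription factor collection made for combinatorial screening in immune cell reprogramming.
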