Addgene plasmid #219167: SFFV-ZNF107-Brd 224
Purpose: Transcription factor ZNF107 with a specific barcode assigned.
Depositing lab: Filipe Pereira. Depositing organization: Center for Neuroscience and Cell Biology, University of Coimbra. Publication: A combinatorial transcription factor screening platform for immune cell reprogramming. Kurochkin I, Altman AR, Caiado I, Pertiga-Cabral D, Halitzki E, Minaeva M, Zimmermannova O, Henriques-Oliveira L, Klein D, Nair M, Oliveira D, Cajal LR, Knittel R, Feick C, Ringner M, Martin M, Cirovic B, Pires CF, Rosa FF, Sitnicka E, Theis FJ, Pereira CF. Cell Syst. 2026 Jan 21;17(1):101457. doi: 10.1016/j.cels.2025.101457. Epub 2026 Jan 14. PubMed 41539305.
Backbone
  Vector backbone: SFFV-MCS
  Backbone size w/o insert (bp): 6638
  Vector type: Lentiviral
Growth in bacteria
  Bacterial resistance: Ampicillin, 100 μg/mL
  Growth temperature: 37°C
  Growth strain: NEB Stable
  Copy number: High Copy
Gene/Insert
  Gene/Insert name: ZNF107
  Species: H. sapiens (human)
  Insert size (bp): 2352
  Mutation: Codon optimized
  Entrez Gene: ZNF107 (a.k.a. Y8, ZFD25, ZNF588, smap-7)
  Promoter: The spleen focus-forming virus (SFFV) promoter
  Cloning method: Restriction Enzyme; 5′ cloning site Bsp119I (not destroyed); 3′ cloning site BstHI (not destroyed)
Terms and licenses: Academic/Nonprofit Terms; Industry Terms: Not Available to Industry
Depositor comments: Barcode sequence cloned into XbaI restriction site. Design of plasmid is as follows: SFFV-[TF sequence]-WPRE-[Barcode sequence].
How to cite: SFFV-ZNF107-Brd 224 was a gift from Filipe Pereira (Addgene plasmid # 219167 ; http://n2t.net/addgene:219167 ; RRID:Addgene_219167)
