>Addgene plasmid #219167 | SFFV-ZNF107-Brd 224 | depositor partial sequence | sequence record 427981 | TF ORF
ATGGTAGCCAAACCCCCAGTAATGTCTTTTCATTTTGCCCAAGACCTTTGGCCAGAGCAGAACATAAAAG
ATTCTTTCCAGAAAGTGACACTGAGAAGATACGGAAAATGTGAATATGAGAATTTACAGTTAAGAAAAGG
CTGTAAACATGTGGATGAGTGTACGGGGCACAAAGGAGGTCATAATACAGTTAACCAATGTTTGACAGCT
ACCCCAAGCAAAATATTCCAGTGTAATAAATATGTGAAAGTCTTTGATAAATTTTCAAATTCAAATAGAT
ATAAGAGAAGACATACAGGAAACAAACACTTCAAATGTAAAGAATGTAGCAAATCATTTTGCGTGCTTTC
ACAACTAACTCAGCATAGAAGAATTCATACTAGAGTGAATTCCTACAAATGTGAAGAATGTGGAAAAGCC
TTTAACTGGTTCTCAACTCTTACTAAACATAAGAGAATTCATACTGGAGAAAAGCCCTACAAATGTGAAG
AATGTGGCAAAGCCTTTAACCAGTCCTCACAACTTACTAGGCATAAGATAATTCATACTGAAGAGAAACC
CAACAAATGTGAAGAATGTGGCAAGGCCTTTAAACAGGCCTCACACCTTACTATACATAAAATAATTCAT
ACTGGAGAAAAACCTTACAAATATGAAGAATGTGGCAAAGTCTTTAGCCAGTCCTCACACCTTACTACAC
AAAAGATACTTCACACTGGAGAGAACCTCTACAAGTGTAAAGAATGTGGAAAAGCTTTTAACCTATTCTC
AAATCTTACTAACCATAAGAGAATTCATGCTGGGGAGAAACCCTACAAATGTAAAGAATGTGGCAGAGCT
TTTAACATATCCTCAAACCTTAATAAACAGGAGAAAATTCATACTGGAGGGAAACTCAACAAATGTGAAG
AATGTGACAAAGCTTTTAACCGATCCTTAAAACTTACTGCACATAAGAAAATTCTAATGGAAGAGAAACC
CTACAAATGTGAAGAATGTGGCAAAGTCTTTAACCAGTTCTCAACTCTTACTAGACATAAGATAATTCAT
ACTGGAGAGAAACCCTACAAATGTAAAGAATGTGGCAAAGCTTTTAACCAATCTTCAAACCTTACTGAAC
ATAAGAAAATTCATACTGCAGAGAAATCCTATAAATGTGAAGAATGTGGCAAAGCTTTTAACCAACACTC
AAACCTAATTAACCATAGGAAAATTTATTCTGGAGAGAAACCATACAAATGTGAAGAATGTGGAAAAGCT
TTTAATCGATCCTCAACCCTTACTAGACATAAGAAAATTCATACTGGAGAGAAACCCTACAAATGTGAAG
AATGTGACAGAGCTTTTAGCCAGTCTTCAAACCTTACTGAACATAAGAAAATTCATACTGGAGAGAAACC
CTATAAATGTGAGGAATGTGGCAAAGCTTTTAACCGATTCTCAACCCTTACTAAACATAAGAGAATTCAT
ACTGGAGAAAAACCCTATAAATGTGAAGAATGTGGAAAAGCCTTTAATCAATCCTATCAACTTACTAGAC
ATAAGATAGTTCATACTAAAGAGAAACTCAACAAATGTGAAGAATTTGGCAAGGCCTTTAAACAGTCCTC
ACACCGTACTATACATAAAATTATTCATACTGGAGAGAAACCCTACAAATGTGAAGAACATGGCAAAGTT
TTTAACCAGTCCTCAAACCTTACTACACAAAAGATAATTCATACTGGAGAGAACCTCTACAAATTTGAAG
AACATGGAAAAGCTTTTAACCTATTCTCAAACATTACTAACCATAAGATAATTTATACTGGAGAGAAACC
CCACAAATGTGAAGAATGTGGAAAAGCTTATAACCGATTCTCAAACCTAACTATACATAAGAGAATTCAT
ACGGGAGAGAAACCTTACCAATGTGCAGAATGTGGCAAAGCCTTTAACTGCTCCTCAACCCTTAATAGAC
ATAAGATAATTCATACTGGAGAGAAACCTTACAAATGTAAAGAATGTGGCAAAGCTTTTAACCTATCCTC
AACCCTTACTGCACATAAGAAAATTCATACTGGAGAGAAACCCTATAAATGTGAAGAATGTGGCAAAGCT
TTTAACCAATCCTCAAACCTTACTACACATAAGAAAATTCATACTTCAGAGAAACCCTACAAATGTGAAG
AATGTGGCAAATCCTTTAACCAGTTCTCATCTCTTAATATACATAAGATAATTCATACTGGAGAGAAACC
CTACAAATGTGGAGATTATGGCAGAGCTTTCAACCTATCCTCAAATCTTACTACACATAAGAAAATTCAT
ACTGGAGAGAAACCCTACAAATGTGAATATGGCAAAACTTAA
