>Addgene plasmid #219167 | SFFV-ZNF107-Brd 224 | depositor partial sequence | sequence record 427982 | Barcode sequence
TGTACACATCTATAAGCGCT
